>Addgene plasmid #66894 | Lenti-sgLkb1/Cre | depositor full sequence | sequence record 116379 | Complete Lenti-sgLkb1/Cre plasmid sequence
GTCGACGGATCGGGAGATCTCCCGATCCCCTATGGTGCACTCTCAGTACAATCTGCTCTGATGCCGCATA
GTTAAGCCAGTATCTGCTCCCTGCTTGTGTGTTGGAGGTCGCTGAGTAGTGCGCGAGCAAAATTTAAGCT
ACAACAAGGCAAGGCTTGACCGACAATTGCATGAAGAATCTGCTTAGGGTTAGGCGTTTTGCGCTGCTTC
GCGATGTACGGGCCAGATATACGCGTTGACATTGATTATTGACTAGTTATTAATAGTAATCAATTACGGG
GTCATTAGTTCATAGCCCATATATGGAGTTCCGCGTTACATAACTTACGGTAAATGGCCCGCCTGGCTGA
CCGCCCAACGACCCCCGCCCATTGACGTCAATAATGACGTATGTTCCCATAGTAACGCCAATAGGGACTT
TCCATTGACGTCAATGGGTGGAGTATTTACGGTAAACTGCCCACTTGGCAGTACATCAAGTGTATCATAT
GCCAAGTACGCCCCCTATTGACGTCAATGACGGTAAATGGCCCGCCTGGCATTATGCCCAGTACATGACC
TTATGGGACTTTCCTACTTGGCAGTACATCTACGTATTAGTCATCGCTATTACCATGGTGATGCGGTTTT
GGCAGTACATCAATGGGCGTGGATAGCGGTTTGACTCACGGGGATTTCCAAGTCTCCACCCCATTGACGT
CAATGGGAGTTTGTTTTGGCACCAAAATCAACGGGACTTTCCAAAATGTCGTAACAACTCCGCCCCATTG
ACGCAAATGGGCGGTAGGCGTGTACGGTGGGAGGTCTATATAAGCAGCGCGTTTTGCCTGTACTGGGTCT
CTCTGGTTAGACCAGATCTGAGCCTGGGAGCTCTCTGGCTAACTAGGGAACCCACTGCTTAAGCCTCAAT
AAAGCTTGCCTTGAGTGCTTCAAGTAGTGTGTGCCCGTCTGTTGTGTGACTCTGGTAACTAGAGATCCCT
CAGACCCTTTTAGTCAGTGTGGAAAATCTCTAGCAGTGGCGCCCGAACAGGGACTTGAAAGCGAAAGGGA
AACCAGAGGAGCTCTCTCGACGCAGGACTCGGCTTGCTGAAGCGCGCACGGCAAGAGGCGAGGGGCGGCG
ACTGGTGAGTACGCCAAAAATTTTGACTAGCGGAGGCTAGAAGGAGAGAGATGGGTGCGAGAGCGTCAGT
ATTAAGCGGGGGAGAATTAGATCGCGATGGGAAAAAATTCGGTTAAGGCCAGGGGGAAAGAAAAAATATA
AATTAAAACATATAGTATGGGCAAGCAGGGAGCTAGAACGATTCGCAGTTAATCCTGGCCTGTTAGAAAC
ATCAGAAGGCTGTAGACAAATACTGGGACAGCTACAACCATCCCTTCAGACAGGATCAGAAGAACTTAGA
TCATTATATAATACAGTAGCAACCCTCTATTGTGTGCATCAAAGGATAGAGATAAAAGACACCAAGGAAG
CTTTAGACAAGATAGAGGAAGAGCAAAACAAAAGTAAGACCACCGCACAGCAAGCGGCCGGCCGCGCTGA
TCTTCAGACCTGGAGGAGGAGATATGAGGGACAATTGGAGAAGTGAATTATATAAATATAAAGTAGTAAA
AATTGAACCATTAGGAGTAGCACCCACCAAGGCAAAGAGAAGAGTGGTGCAGAGAGAAAAAAGAGCAGTG
GGAATAGGAGCTTTGTTCCTTGGGTTCTTGGGAGCAGCAGGAAGCACTATGGGCGCAGCGTCAATGACGC
TGACGGTACAGGCCAGACAATTATTGTCTGGTATAGTGCAGCAGCAGAACAATTTGCTGAGGGCTATTGA
GGCGCAACAGCATCTGTTGCAACTCACAGTCTGGGGCATCAAGCAGCTCCAGGCAAGAATCCTGGCTGTG
GAAAGATACCTAAAGGATCAACAGCTCCTGGGGATTTGGGGTTGCTCTGGAAAACTCATTTGCACCACTG
CTGTGCCTTGGAATGCTAGTTGGAGTAATAAATCTCTGGAACAGATTTGGAATCACACGACCTGGATGGA
GTGGGACAGAGAAATTAACAATTACACAAGCTTAATACACTCCTTAATTGAAGAATCGCAAAACCAGCAA
GAAAAGAATGAACAAGAATTATTGGAATTAGATAAATGGGCAAGTTTGTGGAATTGGTTTAACATAACAA
ATTGGCTGTGGTATATAAAATTATTCATAATGATAGTAGGAGGCTTGGTAGGTTTAAGAATAGTTTTTGC
TGTACTTTCTATAGTGAATAGAGTTAGGCAGGGATATTCACCATTATCGTTTCAGACCCACCTCCCAACC
CCGAGGGGACCCGACAGGCCCGAAGGAATAGAAGAAGAAGGTGGAGAGAGAGACAGAGACAGATCCATTC
GATTAGTGAACGGATCGGCACTGCGTGCGCCAATTCTGCAGACAAATGGCAGTATTCATCCACAATTTTA
AAAGAAAAGGGGGGATTGGGGGGTACAGTGCAGGGGAAAGAATAGTAGACATAATAGCAACAGACATACA
AACTAAAGAATTACAAAAACAAATTACAAAAATTCAAAATTTTCGGGTTTATTACAGGGACAGCAGAGAT
CCAGTTTGGTTAGTACCGGGCCCGCTCTAGCCCTGCAGGAACTGTTTAAACTGTGAGGGCCTATTTCCCA
TGATTCCTTCATATTTGCATATACGATACAAGGCTGTTAGAGAGATAATTGGAATTAATTTGACTGTAAA
CACAAAGATATTAGTACAAAATACGTGACGTAGAAAGTAATAATTTCTTGGGTAGTTTGCAGTTTTAAAA
TTATGTTTTAAAATGGACTATCATATGCTTACCGTAACTTGAAAGTATTTCGATTTCTTGGCTTTATATA
TCTTGTGGAAAGGACCAAACACCGTGGTGGGCCGCAGTCACAAGTTTTAGAGCTAGAAATAGCAAGTTAA
AATAAGGCTAGTCCGTTATCAACTTGAAAAAGTGGCACCGAGTCGGTGCTTTTTTGTTTGGCGCGCCTAT
GGCTTAATTAACATGGCGGCCGCATTCTACCGGGTAGGGGAGGCGCTTTTCCCAAGGCAGTCTGGAGCAT
GCGCTTTAGCAGCCCCGCTGGGCACTTGGCGCTACACAAGTGGCCTCTGGCCTCGCACACATTCCACATC
CACCGGTAGGCGCCAACCGGCTCCGTTCTTTGGTGGCCCCTTCGCGCCACCTTCTACTCCTCCCCTAGTC
AGGAAGTTCCCCCCCGCCCCGCAGCTCGCGTCGTGCAGGACGTGACAAATGGAAGTAGCACGTCTCACTA
GTCTCGTGCAGATGGACAGCACCGCTGAGCAATGGAAGCGGGTAGGCCTTTGGGGCAGCGGCCAATAGCA
GCTTTGCTCCTTCGCTTTCTGGGCTCAGAGGCTGGGAAGGGGTGGGTCCGGGGGCGGGCTCAGGGGCGGG
CTCAGGGGCGGGGCGGGCGCCCGAAGGTCCTCCGGAGGCCCGGCATTCTGCACGCTTCAAAAGCGCACGT
CTGCCGCGCTGTTCTCCTCTTCCTCATCTCCGGGACCCGGGATGCCCAAGAAGAAGAGGAAGGTGTCCAA
TTTACTGACCGTACACCAAAATTTGCCTGCATTACCGGTCGATGCAACGAGTGATGAGGTTCGCAAGAAC
CTGATGGACATGTTCAGGGATCGCCAGGCGTTTTCTGAGCATACCTGGAAAATGCTTCTGTCCGTTTGCC
GGTCGTGGGCGGCATGGTGCAAGTTGAATAACCGGAAATGGTTTCCCGCAGAACCTGAAGATGTTCGCGA
TTATCTTCTATATCTTCAGGCGCGCGGTCTGGCAGTAAAAACTATCCAGCAACATTTGGGCCAGCTAAAC
ATGCTTCATCGTCGGTCCGGGCTGCCACGACCAAGTGACAGCAATGCTGTTTCACTGGTTATGCGGCGGA
TCCGAAAAGAAAACGTTGATGCCGGTGAACGTGCAAAACAGGCTCTAGCGTTCGAACGCACTGATTTCGA
CCAGGTTCGTTCACTCATGGAAAATAGCGATCGCTGCCAGGATATACGTAATCTGGCATTTCTGGGGATT
GCTTATAACACCCTGTTACGTATAGCCGAAATTGCCAGGATCAGGGTTAAAGATATCTCACGTACTGACG
GTGGGAGAATGTTAATCCATATTGGCAGAACGAAAACGCTGGTTAGCACCGCAGGTGTAGAGAAGGCACT
TAGCCTGGGGGTAACTAAACTGGTCGAGCGATGGATTTCCGTCTCTGGTGTAGCTGATGATCCGAATAAC
TACCTGTTTTGCCGGGTCAGAAAAAATGGTGTTGCCGCGCCATCTGCCACCAGCCAGCTATCAACTCGCG
CCCTGGAAGGGATTTTTGAAGCAACTCATCGATTGATTTACGGCGCTAAGGATGACTCTGGTCAGAGATA
CCTGGCCTGGTCTGGACACAGTGCCCGTGTCGGAGCCGCGCGAGATATGGCCCGCGCTGGAGTTTCAATA
CCGGAGATCATGCAAGCTGGTGGCTGGACCAATGTAAATATTGTCATGAACTATATCCGTAACCTGGATA
GTGAAACAGGGGCAATGGTGCGCCTGCTGGAAGATGGCGATTAGCCATGTTTAAGGGTTCCGGTTCCACT
AGGTACAATTCGATATCAAGCTTATCGATAATCAACCTCTGGATTACAAAATTTGTGAAAGATTGACTGG
TATTCTTAACTATGTTGCTCCTTTTACGCTATGTGGATACGCTGCTTTAATGCCTTTGTATCATGCTATT
GCTTCCCGTATGGCTTTCATTTTCTCCTCCTTGTATAAATCCTGGTTGCTGTCTCTTTATGAGGAGTTGT
GGCCCGTTGTCAGGCAACGTGGCGTGGTGTGCACTGTGTTTGCTGACGCAACCCCCACTGGTTGGGGCAT
TGCCACCACCTGTCAGCTCCTTTCCGGGACTTTCGCTTTCCCCCTCCCTATTGCCACGGCGGAACTCATC
GCCGCCTGCCTTGCCCGCTGCTGGACAGGGGCTCGGCTGTTGGGCACTGACAATTCCGTGGTGTTGTCGG
GGAAATCATCGTCCTTTCCTTGGCTGCTCGCCTGTGTTGCCACCTGGATTCTGCGCGGGACGTCCTTCTG
CTACGTCCCTTCGGCCCTCAATCCAGCGGACCTTCCTTCCCGCGGCCTGCTGCCGGCTCTGCGGCCTCTT
CCGCGTCTTCGCCTTCGCCCTCAGACGAGTCGGATCTCCCTTTGGGCCGCCTCCCCGCATCGATACCGTC
GACCTCGATCGAGACCTAGAAAAACATGGAGCAATCACAAGTAGCAATACAGCAGCTACCAATGCTGATT
GTGCCTGGCTAGAAGCACAAGAGGAGGAGGAGGTGGGTTTTCCAGTCACACCTCAGGTACCTTTAAGACC
AATGACTTACAAGGCAGCTGTAGATCTTAGCCACTTTTTAAAAGAAAAGGGGGGACTGGAAGGGCTAATT
CACTCCCAACGAAGACAAGATATCCTTGATCTGTGGATCTACCACACACAAGGCTACTTCCCTGATTGGC
AGAACTACACACCAGGGCCAGGGATCAGATATCCACTGACCTTTGGATGGTGCTACAAGCTAGTACCAGT
TGAGCAAGAGAAGGTAGAAGAAGCCAATGAAGGAGAGAACACCCGCTTGTTACACCCTGTGAGCCTGCAT
GGGATGGATGACCCGGAGAGAGAAGTATTAGAGTGGAGGTTTGACAGCCGCCTAGCATTTCATCACATGG
CCCGAGAGCTGCATCCGGACTGTACTGGGTCTCTCTGGTTAGACCAGATCTGAGCCTGGGAGCTCTCTGG
CTAACTAGGGAACCCACTGCTTAAGCCTCAATAAAGCTTGCCTTGAGTGCTTCAAGTAGTGTGTGCCCGT
CTGTTGTGTGACTCTGGTAACTAGAGATCCCTCAGACCCTTTTAGTCAGTGTGGAAAATCTCTAGCAGCA
TGTGAGCAAAAGGCCAGCAAAAGGCCAGGAACCGTAAAAAGGCCGCGTTGCTGGCGTTTTTCCATAGGCT
CCGCCCCCCTGACGAGCATCACAAAAATCGACGCTCAAGTCAGAGGTGGCGAAACCCGACAGGACTATAA
AGATACCAGGCGTTTCCCCCTGGAAGCTCCCTCGTGCGCTCTCCTGTTCCGACCCTGCCGCTTACCGGAT
ACCTGTCCGCCTTTCTCCCTTCGGGAAGCGTGGCGCTTTCTCATAGCTCACGCTGTAGGTATCTCAGTTC
GGTGTAGGTCGTTCGCTCCAAGCTGGGCTGTGTGCACGAACCCCCCGTTCAGCCCGACCGCTGCGCCTTA
TCCGGTAACTATCGTCTTGAGTCCAACCCGGTAAGACACGACTTATCGCCACTGGCAGCAGCCACTGGTA
ACAGGATTAGCAGAGCGAGGTATGTAGGCGGTGCTACAGAGTTCTTGAAGTGGTGGCCTAACTACGGCTA
CACTAGAAGAACAGTATTTGGTATCTGCGCTCTGCTGAAGCCAGTTACCTTCGGAAAAAGAGTTGGTAGC
TCTTGATCCGGCAAACAAACCACCGCTGGTAGCGGTGGTTTTTTTGTTTGCAAGCAGCAGATTACGCGCA
GAAAAAAAGGATCTCAAGAAGATCCTTTGATCTTTTCTACGGGGTCTGACGCTCAGTGGAACGAAAACTC
ACGTTAAGGGATTTTGGTCATGAGATTATCAAAAAGGATCTTCACCTAGATCCTTTTAAATTAAAAATGA
AGTTTTAAATCAATCTAAAGTATATATGAGTAAACTTGGTCTGACAGTTACCAATGCTTAATCAGTGAGG
CACCTATCTCAGCGATCTGTCTATTTCGTTCATCCATAGTTGCCTGACTCCCCGTCGTGTAGATAACTAC
GATACGGGAGGGCTTACCATCTGGCCCCAGTGCTGCAATGATACCGCGAGACCCACGCTCACCGGCTCCA
GATTTATCAGCAATAAACCAGCCAGCCGGAAGGGCCGAGCGCAGAAGTGGTCCTGCAACTTTATCCGCCT
CCATCCAGTCTATTAATTGTTGCCGGGAAGCTAGAGTAAGTAGTTCGCCAGTTAATAGTTTGCGCAACGT
TGTTGCCATTGCTACAGGCATCGTGGTGTCACGCTCGTCGTTTGGTATGGCTTCATTCAGCTCCGGTTCC
CAACGATCAAGGCGAGTTACATGATCCCCCATGTTGTGCAAAAAAGCGGTTAGCTCCTTCGGTCCTCCGA
TCGTTGTCAGAAGTAAGTTGGCCGCAGTGTTATCACTCATGGTTATGGCAGCACTGCATAATTCTCTTAC
TGTCATGCCATCCGTAAGATGCTTTTCTGTGACTGGTGAGTACTCAACCAAGTCATTCTGAGAATAGTGT
ATGCGGCGACCGAGTTGCTCTTGCCCGGCGTCAATACGGGATAATACCGCGCCACATAGCAGAACTTTAA
AAGTGCTCATCATTGGAAAACGTTCTTCGGGGCGAAAACTCTCAAGGATCTTACCGCTGTTGAGATCCAG
TTCGATGTAACCCACTCGTGCACCCAACTGATCTTCAGCATCTTTTACTTTCACCAGCGTTTCTGGGTGA
GCAAAAACAGGAAGGCAAAATGCCGCAAAAAAGGGAATAAGGGCGACACGGAAATGTTGAATACTCATAC
TCTTCCTTTTTCAATATTATTGAAGCATTTATCAGGGTTATTGTCTCATGAGCGGATACATATTTGAATG
TATTTAGAAAAATAAACAAATAGGGGTTCCGCGCACATTTCCCCGAAAAGTGCCACCTGAC
Features (pLannotate 1.2.2; 21 found; start..end, strand, type, name):
     31..83      -  misc_feature   bom (fragment): basis of mobility region from pBR322
    238..617     +  enhancer       CMV enhancer: human cytomegalovirus immediate early enhancer
    618..817     +  promoter       CMV promoter: human cytomegalovirus (CMV) immediate early promoter
    835..1015    +  LTR            5' LTR (truncated): truncated 5' long terminal repeat (LTR) from HIV-1
   1062..1187    +  misc_feature   HIV-1 Ψ: packaging signal of human immunodeficiency virus type 1
   1171..1509    +  CDS            HIV-1 gag (fragment): gag protein from human immunodeficiency virus 1; gag
   1686..1919    +  misc_feature   RRE: The Rev response element (RRE) of HIV-1 allows for Rev-dependent mRNA export from the nucleus to the cytoplasm.
   2296..2396    +  CDS            Rev (fragment): human immunodeficiency virus 1 (HIV-1) Rev protein; rev; enhances nuclear export of unspliced and incompletely spliced viral mRNAs
   2446..2563    +  misc_feature   cPPT/CTS: central polypurine tract and central termination sequence of HIV-1
   2645..2885    +  promoter       U6 promoter: RNA polymerase III promoter for human U6 snRNA
   2914..2989    +  misc_RNA       gRNA scaffold: guide RNA scaffold for the Streptococcus pyogenes CRISPR/Cas9 system
   3042..3534    +  promoter       PGK promoter: mouse phosphoglycerate kinase 1 promoter
   3564..4594    +  CDS            Cre (fragment): site-specific recombinase Cre is a site-specific recombinase from bacteriophage P1. Recombination occurs at loxP sequences.
   4627..4650    +  misc_feature   MCS (fragment): pBluescript multiple cloning site
   4650..5238    +  misc_feature   WPRE: woodchuck hepatitis virus posttranscriptional regulatory element
   5239..5258    +  misc_feature   MCS (fragment): pBluescript multiple cloning site
   5260..5760    +  CDS            nef (fragment): NEF_HV1LA - Experimental evidence at protein level: Swiss-Prot protein existence level 1. Extracellular Nef protein targets CD4(+) T-lymphocytes for apoptosis by interacting with CXCR4 surface receptors. From Human immunodeficiency virus type 1 group M subtype B (isolate Lai) (HIV-1).
   5767..5947    +  LTR            5' LTR (truncated): truncated 5' long terminal repeat (LTR) from HIV-1
   6009..6597    -  rep_origin     ori: high-copy-number ColE1/pMB1/pBR322/pUC origin of replication
   6768..7628    -  CDS            AmpR: β-lactamase; bla; confers resistance to ampicillin, carbenicillin, and related antibiotics
   7629..7733    -  promoter       AmpR promoter: bla
