[The description below was written by a language model from this plasmid's Addgene catalogue record and pLannotate feature annotations shown in this document.]
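Description:
Lenti-sgLkb1/Cre is a 7.8 kb HIV-1-based lentiviral transfer plasmid built on the pLL3.3 backbone that delivers both a CRISPR guide RNA against mouse Lkb1 and Cre recombinase from a single virus. It is propagated in E. coli through a high-copy ColE1/pUC-type origin and selected with ampicillin via the β-lactamase gene. No mammalian drug-selection marker or fluorescent reporter is annotated.

A CMV enhancer/promoter sits upstream of a truncated 5' LTR and drives transcription of the viral genome in packaging cells. It is followed by the Ψ packaging signal with a partial gag sequence, the Rev response element for Rev-dependent nuclear export, and the cPPT/CTS element. Within this framework lie two independent expression units. A human U6 RNA polymerase III promoter transcribes the Lkb1-targeting spacer fused to the Streptococcus pyogenes Cas9 guide scaffold, and the record indicates the guide cassette was inserted between retained SbfI and NotI sites. Downstream, the mouse PGK promoter drives Cre, which is annotated as a fragment covering essentially the whole coding region. A WPRE follows to enhance transcript expression. The downstream LTR is also annotated as truncated and is preceded by residual nef sequence.

The plasmid does not encode Cas9, so editing requires Cas9 supplied by the target cells. According to the associated publication, the vector was developed for in vivo somatic genome editing in mouse cancer models, including pancreatic cancer modelling by retrograde viral delivery. In that setting, Cre can recombine loxP-flanked alleles in transduced cells while the guide directs disruption of Lkb1.
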