Addgene plasmid #66894: Lenti-sgLkb1/Cre
Purpose: Expresses an Lkb1-targeting gRNA and Cre-recombinase
Depositing lab: Monte Winslow. Depositing organization: Stanford University. Publication: Pancreatic cancer modeling using retrograde viral vector delivery and in vivo CRISPR/Cas9-mediated somatic genome editing. Chiou SH, Winters IP, Wang J, Naranjo S, Dudgeon C, Tamburini FB, Brady JJ, Yang D, Gruner BM, Chuang CH, Caswell DR, Zeng H, Chu P, Kim GE, Carpizo DR, Kim SK, Winslow MM. Genes Dev. 2015 Jul 15;29(14):1576-85. doi: 10.1101/gad.264861.115. Epub 2015 Jul 15. PubMed 26178787.
Backbone
  Vector backbone: pLL3.3
  Total vector size (bp): 7761
  Vector type: Mammalian Expression, Mouse Targeting, Lentiviral, Cre/Lox, CRISPR
Growth in bacteria
  Bacterial resistance: Ampicillin, 100 μg/mL
  Growth temperature: 37°C
  Growth strain: Top10
  Copy number: Unknown
Gene/Insert
  Gene/Insert name: sgLkb1
  gRNA/shRNA sequence: GTGGTGGGCCGCAGTCACAA
  Species: M. musculus (mouse)
  Promoter: U6
  Cloning method: Restriction Enzyme; 5′ cloning site SbfI (not destroyed); 3′ cloning site NotI (not destroyed)
  Sequencing primers: 5′ GGTACAGTGCAGGGGAAAGA
Terms and licenses: Academic/Nonprofit Terms; Industry Terms: Not Available to Industry
How to cite: Lenti-sgLkb1/Cre was a gift from Monte Winslow (Addgene plasmid # 66894 ; http://n2t.net/addgene:66894 ; RRID:Addgene_66894)
