>Addgene plasmid #66894 | Lenti-sgLkb1/Cre | addgene partial sequence | sequence record 120549 | FUGW-Fwd 5'-ATTACAGGGACAGCAGAGATCC-3'
ACTGTTTAAACTGTGAGGGCCTATTTCCCATGATTCCTTCATATTTGCATATACGATACAAGGCTGTTAG
AGAGATAATTGGAATTAATTTGACTGTAAACACAAAGATATTAGTACAAAATACGTGACGTAGAAAGTAA
TAATTTCTTGGGTAGTTTGCAGTTTTAAAATTATGTTTTAAAATGGACTATCATATGCTTACCGTAACTT
GAAAGTATTTCGATTTCTTGGCTTTATATATCTTGTGGAAAGGACCAAACACCGTGGTGGGCCGCAGTCA
CAAGTTTTAGAGCTAGAAATAGCAAGTTAAAATAAGGCTAGTCCGTTATCAACTTGAAAAAGTGGCACCG
AGTCGGTGCTTTTTTGTTTGGCGCGCCTATGGCTTAATTAACATGGCGGCCGCATTCTACCGGGTAGGGG
AGGCGCTTTTCCCAAGGCAGTCTGGAGCATGCGCTTTAGCAGCCCCGCTGGGCACTTGGCGCTACACAAG
TGGCCTCTGGCCTCGCACACATTCCACATCCACCGGTAGGCGCCAACCGGCTCCGTTCTTTGGTGGCCCC
TTCGCGCCACCTTCTACTCCTCCCCTAGTCAGGAAGTTCCCCCCCGCCCCGCAGCTCGCGTCGTGCAGGA
CGTGACAAATGGAAGTAGCACGTCTCACTAGTCTCGTGCAGATGGACAGCACCGCTGAGCAATGGAAGCG
GGTAGGCCTTTGGGGCAGCGGCCAATAGCAGCTTTGCTCCTTCGCTTTCTGGGCTCAGAGGCTGGGAAGG
GGTGGGTCCGGGGGCGGGCTCAGGGGCGGGCTCAGGGGCGGGGCGGGCGCCCGAAGGTCCTCCGGAGGCC
CGGCATTCTGCACGCTTCAAAAGCGCACGTCTGCCGCGCTGTTCTCCTCTTCCTCATCTCCGGGACCCGG
GATGCCCAAGAAGAAGAGGAAGGTGTCCAATTTACTGACCGTACACCAAAATTTGCCTGCATTACCGGTC
GATGCAACGAGTGATGAGGTTCGCAAGAACCTGATGGACATGTTCAGGGATCGCCAGGCGTTTTCTGA
