>Addgene plasmid #66894 | Lenti-sgLkb1/Cre | addgene partial sequence | sequence record 120550 | MSCV-rev 5'-CAGCGGGGCTGCTAAAGCGCATGC-3'
TAGAATGCGGCCGCCATGTTAATTAAGCCATAGGCGCGCCAAACAAAAAAGCACCGACTCGGTGCCACTT
TTTCAAGTTGATAACGGACTAGCCTTATTTTAACTTGCTATTTCTAGCTCTAAAACTTGTGACTGCGGCC
CACCACGGTGTTTGGTCCTTTCCACAAGATATATAAAGCCAAGAAATCGAAATACTTTCAAGTTACGGTA
AGCATATGATAGTCCATTTTAAAACATAATTTTAAAACTGCAAACTACCCAAGAAATTATTACTTTCTAC
GTCACGTATTTTGTACTAATATCTTTGTGTTTACAGTCAAATTAATTCCAATTATCTCTCTAACAGCCTT
GTATCGTATATGCAAATATGAAGGAATCATGGGAAATAGGCCCTCACAGTTTAAACAGTTCCTGCAGGGC
TAGAGCGGGCCCGGTACTAACCAAACTGGATCTCTGCTGTCCCTGTAATAAACCCGAAAATTTTGAATTT
TTGTAATTTGTTTTTGTAATTCTTTAGTTTGTATGTCTGTTGCTATTATGTCTACTATTCTTTCCCCTGC
ACTGTACCCCCCAATCCCCCCTTTTCTTTTAAAATTGTGGATGAATACTGCCATTTGTCTGCAGAATTGG
CGCACGCAGTGCCGATCCGTTCACTAATCGAATGGATCTGTCTCTGTCTCTCTCTCCACCTTCTTCTTCT
ATTCCTTCGGGCCTGTCGGGTCCCC
